Addgene plasmid #80520: Rab6ba cds in pGem-T Easy
Purpose: Can be used for in situ hybridisation or other purposes
Depositing lab: Rob Parton. Depositing organization: University of Queensland, Institute for Molecular Bioscience. Publication: A plasmid library of full-length zebrafish rab proteins for in vivo cell biology. Hall TE, Martel N, Lo HP, Xiong Z, Parton RG. Cell Logist. 2017 Mar 1;7(1):e1301151. doi: 10.1080/21592799.2017.1301151. eCollection 2017. PubMed 28396820.
Backbone
  Vector backbone: pGemT easy
  Backbone manufacturer: Promega
Growth in bacteria
  Bacterial resistance: Ampicillin, 100 μg/mL
  Growth temperature: 37°C
  Growth strain: DH5alpha
  Copy number: High Copy
Gene/Insert
  Gene/Insert name: rab6ba transcript variant X1
  Species: D. rerio (zebrafish)
  GenBank ID: XM_005165932
  Entrez Gene: rab6ba (a.k.a. rab6b, zgc:110405)
Terms and licenses: Academic/Nonprofit Terms; Industry Terms: Not Available to Industry
How to cite: Rab6ba cds in pGem-T Easy was a gift from Rob Parton (Addgene plasmid # 80520 ; http://n2t.net/addgene:80520 ; RRID:Addgene_80520)
