[The description below was written by a language model from this plasmid's Addgene catalogue record and pLannotate feature annotations shown in this document.]
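Description:
Rab6ba cds in pGem-T Easy is a bacterial cloning plasmid of about 3.7 kb. It carries the coding sequence of zebrafish (Danio rerio) rab6ba, transcript variant X1, in the commercial pGEM-T Easy TA-cloning backbone. It is propagated in E. coli from a high-copy ColE1/pUC-type origin and selected with ampicillin through the β-lactamase gene and its native promoter. An f1 phage origin is also present, which allows single-stranded DNA to be produced. The remaining backbone features are the lac promoter, operator and CAP site, plus a lacZα fragment. These are what is left of the blue/white screening cassette, which the insert interrupts.

The insert spans roughly 620 bp. The automated annotation labels it as human RAB6B, but this reflects homology only: the catalogue identifies it as the zebrafish orthologue, a small Rab-family GTPase whose human counterpart is linked to retrograde membrane traffic at the Golgi. The short hornet peptide match next to the insert is most likely a spurious hit in polylinker sequence. The coding sequence lies in the forward orientation downstream of the T7 promoter, and an SP6 promoter faces it from the opposite side. In this arrangement, T7 RNA polymerase should produce sense RNA and SP6 polymerase should produce antisense RNA. That fits the stated use as a template for in situ hybridisation riboprobes. There is no eukaryotic promoter or epitope tag, so the plasmid is not an expression vector for animal cells. It belongs to a library of full-length zebrafish rab clones and can also serve as a source of the coding sequence for subcloning.
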