Features (pLannotate 1.2.2; 14 found; start..end, strand, type, name):
    194..782     -  rep_origin     ori: high-copy-number ColE1/pMB1/pBR322/pUC origin of replication
    953..1813    -  CDS            AmpR: β-lactamase; bla; confers resistance to ampicillin, carbenicillin, and related antibiotics
   1814..1918    -  promoter       AmpR promoter: bla
   1945..1995    +  misc_feature   bom (fragment): basis of mobility region from pBR322
   2023..2451    -  rep_origin     f1 ori (sequence partly withheld): f1 bacteriophage origin of replication; arrow indicates direction of (+) strand synthesis
   2455..2612    -  CDS            lacZα (fragment): LacZα fragment of β-galactosidase; lacZ fragment
   2615..2633    +  promoter       T7 promoter: promoter for bacteriophage T7 RNA polymerase
   2711..3334    +  CDS            RAB6B: RAB6B_HUMAN - Experimental evidence at protein level: Swiss-Prot protein existence level 1. Seems to have a role in retrograde membrane traffic at the level of the Golgi complex. May function in retrograde transport in neuronal cells. From Homo sapiens (Human).
   3344..3415    -  CDS            VESPI_VESMG (fragment): Experimental evidence at protein level: Swiss-Prot protein existence level 1. Shows contractile activity on isolated ileum smooth muscle. From Vespa magnifica (Hornet).
   3427..3445    -  promoter       SP6 promoter: promoter for bacteriophage SP6 RNA polymerase
   3487..3503    -  protein_bind   lac operator: The lac repressor binds to the lac operator to inhibit transcription in E. coli. This inhibition can be relieved by adding lactose or isopropyl-β-D-thiogalactopyranoside (IPTG). lac repressor encoded by lacI
   3511..3541    -  promoter       lac promoter: promoter for the E. coli lac operon
   3556..3577    -  protein_bind   CAP binding site: CAP binding activates transcription in the presence of cAMP. E. coli catabolite activator protein
   3590..11      -  CDS            lacI (fragment) (across the origin): lac repressor; lacI; The lac repressor binds to the lac operator to inhibit transcription in E. coli. This inhibition can be relieved by adding lactose or isopropyl-β-D-thiogalactopyranoside (IPTG).
>Addgene plasmid #80520 | Rab6ba cds in pGem-T Easy | addgene full sequence | sequence record 176188 | Addgene NGS Result
GTATTGGGCGCTCTTCCGCTTCCTCGCTCACTGACTCGCTGCGCTCGGTCGTTCGGCTGCGGCGAGCGGT
ATCAGCTCACTCAAAGGCGGTAATACGGTTATCCACAGAATCAGGGGATAACGCAGGAAAGAACATGTGA
GCAAAAGGCCAGCAAAAGGCCAGGAACCGTAAAAAGGCCGCGTTGCTGGCGTTTTTCCATAGGCTCCGCC
CCCCTGACGAGCATCACAAAAATCGACGCTCAAGTCAGAGGTGGCGAAACCCGACAGGACTATAAAGATA
CCAGGCGTTTCCCCCTGGAAGCTCCCTCGTGCGCTCTCCTGTTCCGACCCTGCCGCTTACCGGATACCTG
TCCGCCTTTCTCCCTTCGGGAAGCGTGGCGCTTTCTCATAGCTCACGCTGTAGGTATCTCAGTTCGGTGT
AGGTCGTTCGCTCCAAGCTGGGCTGTGTGCACGAACCCCCCGTTCAGCCCGACCGCTGCGCCTTATCCGG
TAACTATCGTCTTGAGTCCAACCCGGTAAGACACGACTTATCGCCACTGGCAGCAGCCACTGGTAACAGG
ATTAGCAGAGCGAGGTATGTAGGCGGTGCTACAGAGTTCTTGAAGTGGTGGCCTAACTACGGCTACACTA
GAAGAACAGTATTTGGTATCTGCGCTCTGCTGAAGCCAGTTACCTTCGGAAAAAGAGTTGGTAGCTCTTG
ATCCGGCAAACAAACCACCGCTGGTAGCGGTGGTTTTTTTGTTTGCAAGCAGCAGATTACGCGCAGAAAA
AAAGGATCTCAAGAAGATCCTTTGATCTTTTCTACGGGGTCTGACGCTCAGTGGAACGAAAACTCACGTT
AAGGGATTTTGGTCATGAGATTATCAAAAAGGATCTTCACCTAGATCCTTTTAAATTAAAAATGAAGTTT
TAAATCAATCTAAAGTATATATGAGTAAACTTGGTCTGACAGTTACCAATGCTTAATCAGTGAGGCACCT
ATCTCAGCGATCTGTCTATTTCGTTCATCCATAGTTGCCTGACTCCCCGTCGTGTAGATAACTACGATAC
GGGAGGGCTTACCATCTGGCCCCAGTGCTGCAATGATACCGCGAGACCCACGCTCACCGGCTCCAGATTT
ATCAGCAATAAACCAGCCAGCCGGAAGGGCCGAGCGCAGAAGTGGTCCTGCAACTTTATCCGCCTCCATC
CAGTCTATTAATTGTTGCCGGGAAGCTAGAGTAAGTAGTTCGCCAGTTAATAGTTTGCGCAACGTTGTTG
CCATTGCTACAGGCATCGTGGTGTCACGCTCGTCGTTTGGTATGGCTTCATTCAGCTCCGGTTCCCAACG
ATCAAGGCGAGTTACATGATCCCCCATGTTGTGCAAAAAAGCGGTTAGCTCCTTCGGTCCTCCGATCGTT
GTCAGAAGTAAGTTGGCCGCAGTGTTATCACTCATGGTTATGGCAGCACTGCATAATTCTCTTACTGTCA
TGCCATCCGTAAGATGCTTTTCTGTGACTGGTGAGTACTCAACCAAGTCATTCTGAGAATAGTGTATGCG
GCGACCGAGTTGCTCTTGCCCGGCGTCAATACGGGATAATACCGCGCCACATAGCAGAACTTTAAAAGTG
CTCATCATTGGAAAACGTTCTTCGGGGCGAAAACTCTCAAGGATCTTACCGCTGTTGAGATCCAGTTCGA
TGTAACCCACTCGTGCACCCAACTGATCTTCAGCATCTTTTACTTTCACCAGCGTTTCTGGGTGAGCAAA
AACAGGAAGGCAAAATGCCGCAAAAAAGGGAATAAGGGCGACACGGAAATGTTGAATACTCATACTCTTC
CTTTTTCAATATTATTGAAGCATTTATCAGGGTTATTGTCTCATGAGCGGATACATATTTGAATGTATTT
AGAAAAATAAACAAATAGGGGTTCCGCGCACATTTCCCCGAAAAGTGCCACCTGATGCGGTGTGAAATAC
CGCACAGATGCGTAAGGAGAAAATACCGCATCAGGAAATTGTAAGCGTTAATATTTTGTTAAAATTCGCG
TTAAATTTTTGTTAAATCAGCTCATTTTTTAACCAATAGGCCGAAATCGGCAAAATCCCTTATAAATCAA
AAGAATAGACCGAGATAGGGT
[37 nt withheld, positions 2122-2158]
AAAGAACGTGGACTCCAACGTCAAAGG
[49 nt withheld, positions 2186-2234]
T
[91 nt withheld, positions 2236-2326]
G
[124 nt withheld, positions 2328-2451]
CCATTCGCCATTCAGGCTGCGCAACTGTTGGGAAGGGCGATCGGTGCGGGCCTCTTCGCTATTACGCCAG
CTGGCGAAAGGGGGATGTGCTGCAAGGCGATTAAGTTGGGTAACGCCAGGGTTTTCCCAGTCACGACGTT
GTAAAACGACGGCCAGTGAATTGTAATACGACTCACTATAGGGCGAATTGGGCCCGACGTCGCATGCTCC
CGGCCGCCATGGCGGCCGCGGGAATTCGATTCAAAACAAGCCCTCCAACATGTCTGTGGGAAATGACTTT
GGAAACCCTTTAAGGAAATTCAAACTCGTCTTTCTTGGAGAGCAAAGCGTGGGGAAGACTTCCCTGATCA
CACGCTTCATGTATGACAGCTTTGACAACACATATCAGGCTACAATTGGAATCGACTTCCTGTCAAAAAC
CATGTATTTGGAGGACAGAACGGTTCGGTTGCAGTTGTGGGACACGGCAGGCCAGGAACGTTTTAGGAGC
CTCATCCCGAGCTATATAAGAGATTCCACTGTAGCTGTGGTGGTGTATGACATCACAAATGTGAATTCGT
TTCAACAAACTTCCAAATGGATCGATGACGTGAGAACGGAGCGAGGAAGTGATGTCATCATCATGCTGGT
GGGCAATAAAACAGATCTGGCAGATAAGAGGCAGATCACGATTGAGGAGGGAGAGCAGAGGGCCAAAGAG
CTGAGTGTGATGTTTATCGAGACCAGCGCCAAGACGGGTTACAACGTCAAGCAGCTGTTTCGACGTGTGG
CAGCTGCCCTTCCAGGAATGGAGAGCATGCAGGAGACAAGCAAAGAAGGCATGATCGACATTAAATTGGA
CAAACCACAGGAGCCTCCAACCACTGAAGGCGGATGTTCCTGTTAATAACTCACAAATCACTAGTGAATT
CGCGGCCGCCTGCAGGTCGACCATATGGGAGAGCTCCCAACGCGTTGGATGCATAGCTTGAGTATTCTAT
AGTGTCACCTAAATAGCTTGGCGTAATCATGGTCATAGCTGTTTCCTGTGTGAAATTGTTATCCGCTCAC
AATTCCACACAACATACGAGCCGGAAGCATAAAGTGTAAAGCCTGGGGTGCCTAATGAGTGAGCTAACTC
ACATTAATTGCGTTGCGCTCACTGCCCGCTTTCCAGTCGGGAAACCTGTCGTGCCAGCTGCATTAATGAA
TCGGCCAACGCGCGGGGAGAGGCGGTTTGC
